Addgene plasmid #47273: TAL3554
Depositing lab: Keith Joung. Depositing organization: Massachusetts General Hospital. Publication: Targeted gene disruption in somatic zebrafish cells using engineered TALENs. Sander JD, Cade L, Khayter C, Reyon D, Peterson RT, Joung JK, Yeh JR. Nat Biotechnol. 2011 Aug 5;29(8):697-8. doi: 10.1038/nbt.1934. PubMed 21822241.
Backbone
  Vector backbone: JDS70
  Backbone manufacturer: Addgene plasmid #32285
  Backbone size w/o insert (bp): 6447
  Vector type: Mammalian Expression ; T7
Growth in bacteria
  Bacterial resistance: Ampicillin, 100 μg/mL
  Growth temperature: 37°C
  Growth strain: XL1 Blue
  Copy number: High Copy
Gene/Insert
  Gene/Insert name: ZebrafishCommunity-spermassociatedantigen7-left (alt names: sperm associated antigen 7; spag7)
  Species: D. rerio (zebrafish)
  Insert size (bp): 1430
  Entrez Gene: spag7 (a.k.a. MGC66397, zgc:66397)
  Promoter: CMV
  Tag / fusion protein: 3X Flag (N terminal on backbone); WT FOKI (C terminal on backbone)
  Cloning method: Restriction Enzyme; 5′ cloning site BsmBI (destroyed during cloning); 3′ cloning site BsmBI (destroyed during cloning)
  Sequencing primers: 5′ CMV-F; 3′ BGH-rev
Terms and licenses: Academic/Nonprofit Terms; Industry Terms: Not Available to Industry
Depositor comments: Target binding site: TTCTGGGCTCGATCTTGA It is strongly recommended that users perform a diagnostic digest to verify this plasmid prior to use. For example, a double digest of the plasmid with BamHI and KpnI should result in two bands at 2.3kb and 5.8kb.
How to cite: TAL3554 was a gift from Keith Joung (Addgene plasmid # 47273 ; http://n2t.net/addgene:47273 ; RRID:Addgene_47273)
