[The description below was written by a language model from this plasmid's Addgene catalogue record.]
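Description:
TAL3554 is a TALEN expression plasmid encoding the left-hand monomer of a nuclease pair directed against the zebrafish (D. rerio) gene spag7 (sperm associated antigen 7). It is built on the JDS70 backbone, a vector of about 6.4 kb listed as a mammalian expression vector that also carries a T7 promoter. The plasmid is maintained at high copy in E. coli under ampicillin selection. The record does not name the origin of replication, and no feature table is provided.

The insert is an approximately 1.4 kb array of TAL effector repeats, assembled into the backbone through BsmBI sites that were destroyed during cloning. BsmBI is a type IIS enzyme, so this kind of cloning joins the repeat array in frame with the flanking sequences supplied by the backbone. Those sequences provide an N-terminal 3X Flag tag and a C-terminal wild-type FokI nuclease domain. The resulting fusion protein has a custom DNA-binding domain that recognises a defined 18-nucleotide half-site in spag7. Expression is driven by the CMV promoter, and the T7 designation indicates that mRNA can also be transcribed in vitro. The listed sequencing primers point to a BGH region downstream of the coding sequence.

Because FokI cleaves only as a dimer, this construct is meant to be used with a matching right-hand TALEN that binds the opposite strand. Together the pair makes a double-strand break in the spacer between the two half-sites, and error-prone repair of that break can produce disruptive indels. The associated work concerns targeted gene disruption in somatic zebrafish cells using engineered TALENs. The insert name suggests the plasmid belongs to a set of zebrafish gene-targeting reagents made for community use.
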