>Addgene plasmid #47273 | TAL3554 | depositor partial sequence | sequence record 67360 | Insert sequence
ATGGACTACAAAGACCATGACGGTGATTATAAAGATCATGACATCGATTACAAGGATGACGATGACAAGA
TGGCCCCCAAGAAGAAGAGGAAGGTGGGCATTCACCGCGGGGTACCTATGGTGGACTTGAGGACACTCGG
TTATTCGCAACAGCAACAGGAGAAAATCAAGCCTAAGGTCAGGAGCACCGTCGCGCAACACCACGAGGCG
CTTGTGGGGCATGGCTTCACTCATGCGCATATTGTCGCGCTTTCACAGCACCCTGCGGCGCTTGGGACGG
TGGCTGTCAAATACCAAGATATGATTGCGGCCCTGCCCGAAGCCACGCACGAGGCAATTGTAGGGGTCGG
TAAACAGTGGTCGGGAGCGCGAGCACTTGAGGCGCTGCTGACTGTGGCGGGTGAGCTTAGGGGGCCTCCG
CTCCAGCTCGACACCGGGCAGCTGCTGAAGATCGCGAAGAGAGGGGGAGTAACAGCGGTAGAGGCAGTGC
ACGCCTGGCGCAATGCGCTCACCGGGGCCCCCTTGAACCTGACCCCAGACCAGGTAGTCGCAATCGCGTC
AAACGGAGGGGGAAAGCAAGCCCTGGAAACCGTGCAAAGGTTGTTGCCGGTCCTTTGTCAAGACCACGGC
CTTACACCGGAGCAAGTCGTGGCCATTGCATCCCACGACGGTGGCAAACAGGCTCTTGAGACGGTTCAGA
GACTTCTCCCAGTTCTCTGTCAAGCCCACGGGCTGACTCCCGATCAAGTTGTAGCGATTGCGTCCAACGG
TGGAGGGAAACAAGCATTGGAGACTGTCCAACGGCTCCTTCCCGTGTTGTGTCAAGCCCACGGTTTGACG
CCTGCACAAGTGGTCGCCATCGCCAACAACAACGGCGGTAAGCAGGCGCTGGAAACAGTACAGCGCCTGC
TGCCTGTACTGTGCCAGGATCATGGACTGACCCCAGACCAGGTAGTCGCAATCGCGAACAATAATGGGGG
AAAGCAAGCCCTGGAAACCGTGCAAAGGTTGTTGCCGGTCCTTTGTCAAGACCACGGCCTTACACCGGAG
CAAGTCGTGGCCATTGCAAATAATAACGGTGGCAAACAGGCTCTTGAGACGGTTCAGAGACTTCTCCCAG
TTCTCTGTCAAGCCCACGGGCTGACTCCCGATCAAGTTGTAGCGATTGCGTCGCATGACGGAGGGAAACA
AGCATTGGAGACTGTCCAACGGCTCCTTCCCGTGTTGTGTCAAGCCCACGGTTTGACGCCTGCACAAGTG
GTCGCCATCGCCTCGAATGGCGGCGGTAAGCAGGCGCTGGAAACAGTACAGCGCCTGCTGCCTGTACTGT
GCCAGGATCATGGACTGACCCCAGACCAGGTAGTCGCAATCGCGTCACATGACGGGGGAAAGCAAGCCCT
GGAAACCGTGCAAAGGTTGTTGCCGGTCCTTTGTCAAGACCACGGCCTTACACCGGAGCAAGTCGTGGCC
ATTGCAAATAATAACGGTGGCAAACAGGCTCTTGAGACGGTTCAGAGACTTCTCCCAGTTCTCTGTCAAG
CCCACGGGCTGACTCCCGATCAAGTTGTAGCGATTGCGTCGAACATTGGAGGGAAACAAGCATTGGAGAC
TGTCCAACGGCTCCTTCCCGTGTTGTGTCAAGCCCACGGTTTGACGCCTGCACAAGTGGTCGCCATCGCC
TCGAATGGCGGCGGTAAGCAGGCGCTGGAAACAGTACAGCGCCTGCTGCCTGTACTGTGCCAGGATCATG
GACTGACCCCAGACCAGGTAGTCGCAATCGCGTCACATGACGGGGGAAAGCAAGCCCTGGAAACCGTGCA
AAGGTTGTTGCCGGTCCTTTGTCAAGACCACGGCCTTACACCGGAGCAAGTCGTGGCCATTGCAAGCAAT
GGGGGTGGCAAACAGGCTCTTGAGACGGTTCAGAGACTTCTCCCAGTTCTCTGTCAAGCCCACGGGCTGA
CTCCCGATCAAGTTGTAGCGATTGCGTCCAACGGTGGAGGGAAACAAGCATTGGAGACTGTCCAACGGCT
CCTTCCCGTGTTGTGTCAAGCCCACGGTTTGACGCCTGCACAAGTGGTCGCCATCGCCAACAACAACGGC
GGTAAGCAGGCGCTGGAAACAGTACAGCGCCTGCTGCCTGTACTGTGCCAGGATCATGGACTGACACCCG
AACAGGTGGTCGCCATTGCTTCTAACATCGGAGGACGGCCAGCCTTGGAG
