>Addgene plasmid #47273 | TAL3554 | addgene partial sequence | sequence record 69137 | JDS-TALEN-F 5'-TAGGGGTCGGTAAACAGTGG-3'
ACTGTGGCGGGTGAGCTTAGGGGGCCTCCGCTCCAGCTCGACACCGGGCAGCTGCTGAAGATCGCGAAGA
GAGGGGGAGTAACAGCGGTAGAGGCAGTGCACGCCTGGCGCAATGCGCTCACCGGGGCCCCCTTGAACCT
GACCCCAGACCAGGTAGTCGCAATCGCGTCAAACGGAGGGGGAAAGCAAGCCCTGGAAACCGTGCAAAGG
TTGTTGCCGGTCCTTTGTCAAGACCACGGCCTTACACCGGAGCAAGTCGTGGCCATTGCATCCCACGACG
GTGGCAAACAGGCTCTTGAGACGGTTCAGAGACTTCTCCCAGTTCTCTGTCAAGCCCACGGGCTGACTCC
CGATCAAGTTGTAGCGATTGCGTCCAACGGTGGAGGGAAACAAGCATTGGAGACTGTCCAACGGCTCCTT
CCCGTGTTGTGTCAAGCCCACGGTTTGACGCCTGCACAAGTGGTCGCCATCGCCAACAACAACGGCGGTA
AGCAGGCGCTGGAAACAGTACAGCGCCTGCTGCCTGTACTGTGCCAGGATCATGGACTGACCCCAGACCA
GGTAGTCGCAATCGCGAACAATAATGGGGGAAAGCAAGCCCTGGAAACCGTGCAAAGGTTGTTGCCGGTC
CTTTGTCAAGACCACGGCCTTACACCGGAGCAAGTCGTGGCCATTGCAAATAATAACGGTGGCAAACAGG
CTCTTGAGACGGTTCAGAGACTTCTCCCAGTTCTCTGTCAAGCCCACGGGCTGACTCCCGATCAAGTTGT
AGCGATTGCGTC
